>Addgene plasmid #145230 | pGAL4-DBD-EOMES-Adel-IDR | addgene full sequence | sequence record 311302 | Addgene NGS Result
GACATTGATTATTGACTAGTTATTAATAGTAATCAATTACGGGGTCATTAGTTCATAGCCCATATATGGA
GTTCCGCGTTACATAACTTACGGTAAATGGCCCGCCTGGCTGACCGCCCAACGACCCCCGCCCATTGACG
TCAATAATGACGTATGTTCCCATAGTAACGCCAATAGGGACTTTCCATTGACGTCAATGGGTGGAGTATT
TACGGTAAACTGCCCACTTGGCAGTACATCAAGTGTATCATATGCCAAGTACGCCCCCTATTGACGTCAA
TGACGGTAAATGGCCCGCCTGGCATTATGCCCAGTACATGACCTTATGGGACTTTCCTACTTGGCAGTAC
ATCTACGTATTAGTCATCGCTATTACCATGGTGATGCGGTTTTGGCAGTACATCAATGGGCGTGGATAGC
GGTTTGACTCACGGGGATTTCCAAGTCTCCACCCCATTGACGTCAATGGGAGTTTGTTTTGGCACCAAAA
TCAACGGGACTTTCCAAAATGTCGTAACAACTCCGCCCCATTGACGCAAATGGGCGGTAGGCGTGTACGG
TGGGAGGTCTATATAAGCAGAGCTCTCTGGCTAACTAGAGAACCCACTGCTTACTGGCTTATCGAAATTA
ATACGACTCACTATAGGGAGACCCAAGCTTGGTACCGAGCTCGGATCCACTAGTAACGGCCGCCAGTGTG
CTGGAATTCATGAAGCTACTGTCTTCTATCGAACAAGCATGCGATATTTGCCGACTTAAAAAGCTCAAGT
GCTCCAAAGAAAAACCGAAGTGCGCCAAGTGTCTGAAGAACAACTGGGAGTGTCGCTACTCTCCCAAAAC
CAAAAGGTCTCCGCTGACTAGGGCACATCTGACAGAAGTGGAATCAAGGCTAGAAAGACTGGAACAGCTA
TTTCTACTGATTTTTCCTCGAGAAGACCTTGACATGATTTTGAAAATGGATTCTTTACAGGATATAAAAG
CATTGTTAACAGGATTATTTGTACAAGATAATGTGAATAAAGATGCCGTCACAGATAGATTGGCTTCAGT
GGAGACTGATATGCCTCTAACATTGAGACAGCATAGAATAAGTGCGACATCATCATCGGAAGAGAGTAGT
AACAAAGGTCAAAGACAGTTGACTGTATCGGCGATCGCTAACCTGCCCGGTGCACATTTTTATCCTCTTG
AATCTGCACGGGGGGGCAGCGGTGGCTCTGCTGGCCACTTGCCGTCTGCGGCTCCTAGTCCCCAAAAGCT
CGATCTTGACAAAGCTAGTAAGAAGTTTTCAGGAAGTCTCAGTTGCGAAGCTGTTTCCGGGGAGCCTTCA
GCTGGTGCCCCGGCCGCTATGTTGAGTGACACCGATGCAGGTGACGCTTTCGCTAGCGTGGCAAAGCCGG
GCCCCCCCGATGGGCGGAAGGGGAGCCCTTGCGGTGAGGAGGAACTTCCGTCTACGGCTCGGTACAGTAT
GGATTCCCTGAGCAGCGAGAGATACTACCTTCAGAGTCCGGGTCCGCAGGGGAGTGAGTTGGCAGCCCCC
TGTTCCTTGTTCCCATATCAAGGAGCGCCCCATGGTCCTGTGTACCCTGCCCCCAACGGAGCCCGGTACC
CCTACGGGTCAATGCTTCCGCCTGGCGGATTTCCTGCCGCGGTATGTCCTCCTGGTAGAGCCCAATTCGG
CCCTGGCGCTGGGGCGGGTAGTGGGGCCGGCGGATCTTCAGGTGGCGGAGGGGGTCCAGGAACCTATCAA
TATTCCCAAGGGGCGCCACTGTACGGTCCCTACCCTGGGGCTGCCGCAGCTGGTAGTTGCTGACGTACGT
CTAGAGGGCCCTATTCTATAGTGTCACCTAAATGCTAGAGCTCGCTGATCAGCCTCGACTGTGCCTTCTA
GTTGCCAGCCATCTGTTGTTTGCCCCTCCCCCGTGCCTTCCTTGACCCTGGAAGGTGCCACTCCCACTGT
CCTTTCCTAATAAAATGAGGAAATTGCATCGCATTGTCTGAGTAGGTGTCATTCTATTCTGGGGGGTGGG
GTGGGGCAGGACAGCAAGGGGGAGGATTGGGAAGACAATAGCAGGCATGCTGGGGATGCGGTGGGCTCTA
TGGCTTCTGAGGCGGAAAGAACCAGCTGGGGCTCTAGGGGGTATCCCC
[124 nt withheld, positions 2149-2272]
C
[91 nt withheld, positions 2274-2364]
A
[49 nt withheld, positions 2366-2414]
CCTTTGACGTTGGAGTCCACGTTCTTT
[37 nt withheld, positions 2442-2478]
ACCCTATCTCGGTCTATTCTTTTGATTTATAAGGGATTTTGCCGATTTCGGCCTATTGGTTAAAAAATGA
GCTGATTTAACAAAAATTTAACGCGAATTAATTCTGTGGAATGTGTGTCAGTTAGGGTGTGGAAAGTCCC
CAGGCTCCCCAGCAGGCAGAAGTATGCAAAGCATGCATCTCAATTAGTCAGCAACCAGGTGTGGAAAGTC
CCCAGGCTCCCCAGCAGGCAGAAGTATGCAAAGCATGCATCTCAATTAGTCAGCAACCATAGTCCCGCCC
CTAACTCCGCCCATCCCGCCCCTAACTCCGCCCAGTTCCGCCCATTCTCCGCCCCATGGCTGACTAATTT
TTTTTATTTATGCAGAGGCCGAGGCCGCCTCTGCCTCTGAGCTATTCCAGAAGTAGTGAGGAGGCTTTTT
TGGAGGCCTAGGCTTTTGCAAAAAGCTCCCGGGAGCTTGTATATCCATTTTCGGATCTGATCAAGAGACA
GGATGAGGATCGTTTCGCATGATTGAACAAGATGGATTGCACGCAGGTTCTCCGGCCGCTTGGGTGGAGA
GGCTATTCGGCTATGACTGGGCACAACAGACAATCGGCTGCTCTGATGCCGCCGTGTTCCGGCTGTCAGC
GCAGGGGCGCCCGGTTCTTTTTGTCAAGACCGACCTGTCCGGTGCCCTGAATGAACTGCAGGACGAGGCA
GCGCGGCTATCGTGGCTGGCCACGACGGGCGTTCCTTGCGCAGCTGTGCTCGACGTTGTCACTGAAGCGG
GAAGGGACTGGCTGCTATTGGGCGAAGTGCCGGGGCAGGATCTCCTGTCATCTCACCTTGCTCCTGCCGA
GAAAGTATCCATCATGGCTGATGCAATGCGGCGGCTGCATACGCTTGATCCGGCTACCTGCCCATTCGAC
CACCAAGCGAAACATCGCATCGAGCGAGCACGTACTCGGATGGAAGCCGGTCTTGTCGATCAGGATGATC
TGGACGAAGAGCATCAGGGGCTCGCGCCAGCCGAACTGTTCGCCAGGCTCAAGGCGCGCATGCCCGACGG
CGAGGATCTCGTCGTGACCCATGGCGATGCCTGCTTGCCGAATATCATGGTGGAAAATGGCCGCTTTTCT
GGATTCATCGACTGTGGCCGGCTGGGTGTGGCGGACCGCTATCAGGACATAGCGTTGGCTACCCGTGATA
TTGCTGAAGAGCTTGGCGGCGAATGGGCTGACCGCTTCCTCGTGCTTTACGGTATCGCCGCTCCCGATTC
GCAGCGCATCGCCTTCTATCGCCTTCTTGACGAGTTCTTCTGAGCGGGACTCTGGGGTTCGAAATGACCG
ACCAAGCGACGCCCAACCTGCCATCACGAGATTTCGATTCCACCGCCGCCTTCTATGAAAGGTTGGGCTT
CGGAATCGTTTTCCGGGACGCCGGCTGGATGATCCTCCAGCGCGGGGATCTCATGCTGGAGTTCTTCGCC
CACCCCAACTTGTTTATTGCAGCTTATAATGGTTACAAATAAAGCAATAGCATCACAAATTTCACAAATA
AAGCATTTTTTTCACTGCATTCTAGTTGTGGTTTGTCCAAACTCATCAATGTATCTTATCATGTCTGTAT
ACCGTCGACCTCTAGCTAGAGCTTGGCGTAATCATGGTCATAGCTGTTTCCTGTGTGAAATTGTTATCCG
CTCACAATTCCACACAACATACGAGCCGGAAGCATAAAGTGTAAAGCCTGGGGTGCCTAATGAGTGAGCT
AACTCACATTAATTGCGTTGCGCTCACTGCCCGCTTTCCAGTCGGGAAACCTGTCGTGCCAGCTGCATTA
ATGAATCGGCCAACGCGCGGGGAGAGGCGGTTTGCGTATTGGGCGCTCTTCCGCTTCCTCGCTCACTGAC
TCGCTGCGCTCGGTCGTTCGGCTGCGGCGAGCGGTATCAGCTCACTCAAAGGCGGTAATACGGTTATCCA
CAGAATCAGGGGATAACGCAGGAAAGAACATGTGAGCAAAAGGCCAGCAAAAGGCCAGGAACCGTAAAAA
GGCCGCGTTGCTGGCGTTTTTCCATAGGCTCCGCCCCCCTGACGAGCATCACAAAAATCGACGCTCAAGT
CAGAGGTGGCGAAACCCGACAGGACTATAAAGATACCAGGCGTTTCCCCCTGGAAGCTCCCTCGTGCGCT
CTCCTGTTCCGACCCTGCCGCTTACCGGATACCTGTCCGCCTTTCTCCCTTCGGGAAGCGTGGCGCTTTC
TCATAGCTCACGCTGTAGGTATCTCAGTTCGGTGTAGGTCGTTCGCTCCAAGCTGGGCTGTGTGCACGAA
CCCCCCGTTCAGCCCGACCGCTGCGCCTTATCCGGTAACTATCGTCTTGAGTCCAACCCGGTAAGACACG
ACTTATCGCCACTGGCAGCAGCCACTGGTAACAGGATTAGCAGAGCGAGGTATGTAGGCGGTGCTACAGA
GTTCTTGAAGTGGTGGCCTAACTACGGCTACACTAGAAGAACAGTATTTGGTATCTGCGCTCTGCTGAAG
CCAGTTACCTTCGGAAAAAGAGTTGGTAGCTCTTGATCCGGCAAACAAACCACCGCTGGTAGCGGTGGTT
TTTTTGTTTGCAAGCAGCAGATTACGCGCAGAAAAAAAGGATCTCAAGAAGATCCTTTGATCTTTTCTAC
GGGGTCTGACGCTCAGTGGAACGAAAACTCACGTTAAGGGATTTTGGTCATGAGATTATCAAAAAGGATC
TTCACCTAGATCCTTTTAAATTAAAAATGAAGTTTTAAATCAATCTAAAGTATATATGAGTAAACTTGGT
CTGACAGTTACCAATGCTTAATCAGTGAGGCACCTATCTCAGCGATCTGTCTATTTCGTTCATCCATAGT
TGCCTGACTTCCCGTCGTGTAGATAACTACGATACGGGAGGGCTTACCATCTGGCCCCAGTGCTGCAATG
ATACCGCGAGACCCACGCTCACCGGCTCCAGATTTATCAGCAATAAACCAGCCAGCCGGAAGGGCCGAGC
GCAGAAGTGGTCCTGCAACTTTATCCGCCTCCATCCAGTCTATTAATTGTTGCCGGGAAGCTAGAGTAAG
TAGTTCGCCAGTTAATAGTTTGCGCAACGTTGTTGCCATTGCTACAGGCATCGTGGTGTCACGCTCGTCG
TTTGGTATGGCTTCATTCAGCTCCGGTTCCCAACGATCAAGGCGAGTTACATGATCCCCCATGTTGTGCA
AAAAAGCGGTTAGCTCCTTCGGTCCTCCGATCGTTGTCAGAAGTAAGTTGGCCGCAGTGTTATCACTCAT
GGTTATGGCAGCACTGCATAATTCTCTTACTGTCATGCCATCCGTAAGATGCTTTTCTGTGACTGGTGAG
TACTCAACCAAGTCATTCTGAGAATAGTGTATGCGGCGACCGAGTTGCTCTTGCCCGGCGTCAATACGGG
ATAATACCGCGCCACATAGCAGAACTTTAAAAGTGCTCATCATTGGAAAACGTTCTTCGGGGCGAAAACT
CTCAAGGATCTTACCGCTGTTGAGATCCAGTTCGATGTAACCCACTCGTGCACCCAACTGATCTTCAGCA
TCTTTTACTTTCACCAGCGTTTCTGGGTGAGCAAAAACAGGAAGGCAAAATGCCGCAAAAAAGGGAATAA
GGGCGACACGGAAATGTTGAATACTCATACTCTTCCTTTTTCAATATTATTGAAGCATTTATCAGGGTTA
TTGTCTCATGAGCGGATACATATTTGAATGTATTTAGAAAAATAAACAAATAGGGGTTCCGCGCACATTT
CCCCGAAAAGTGCCACCTGACGTCGACGGATCGGGAGATCTCCCGATCCCCTATGGTGCACTCTCAGTAC
AATCTGCTCTGATGCCGCATAGTTAAGCCAGTATCTGCTCCCTGCTTGTGTGTTGGAGGTCGCTGAGTAG
TGCGCGAGCAAAATTTAAGCTACAACAAGGCAAGGCTTGACCGACAATTGCATGAAGAATCTGCTTAGGG
TTAGGCGTTTTGCGCTGCTTCGCGATGTACGGGCCAGATATACGCGTT
Features (pLannotate 1.2.2; 22 found; start..end, strand, type, name):
      1..380     +  enhancer       CMV enhancer: human cytomegalovirus immediate early enhancer
    381..584     +  promoter       CMV promoter: human cytomegalovirus (CMV) immediate early promoter
    580..613     +  LTR            5' LTR (truncated) (fragment): truncated 5' long terminal repeat (LTR) from HIV-1
    629..647     +  promoter       T7 promoter: promoter for bacteriophage T7 RNA polymerase
    710..1150    +  CDS            GAL4 DNA binding domain: DNA binding domain of the GAL4 transcriptional activator; Saccharomyces cerevisiae GAL4 (truncated)
   1136..1810    +  CDS            EOMES (fragment): EOMES_HUMAN - Also known as TBR2. Experimental evidence at protein level: Swiss-Prot protein existence level 1. Functions as a transcriptional activator playing a crucial role during development. Functions in trophoblast differentiation and later in gastrulation, regulating both mesoderm delamination and endoderm specification. Plays a role in brain development being required for the specification and the proliferation of the intermediate progenitor cells and their progeny in the cerebral cortex. Also involved in the differentiation of CD8+ T-cells during immune response regulating the express
   1835..1853    -  promoter       SP6 promoter: promoter for bacteriophage SP6 RNA polymerase
   1879..2103    +  polyA_signal   bGH poly(A) signal: bovine growth hormone polyadenylation signal
   2107..2128    +  promoter       SV40 promoter (fragment): SV40 enhancer and early promoter
   2149..2577    +  rep_origin     f1 ori (sequence partly withheld): f1 bacteriophage origin of replication; arrow indicates direction of (+) strand synthesis
   2591..2920    +  promoter       SV40 promoter: SV40 enhancer and early promoter
   2987..3778    +  CDS            neo: KKA2_KLEPN - Also known as kan, nptII. Experimental evidence at protein level: Swiss-Prot protein existence level 1. Resistance to kanamycin, neomycin, paromomycin, ribostamycin, butirosin and gentamicin B. From Klebsiella pneumoniae.
   3802..3960    +  CDS            ble (fragment): BLE_KLEPN - Experimental evidence at protein level: Swiss-Prot protein existence level 1. Binding protein with a strong affinity to the bleomycin family of antibiotics. Binds to CL990; an antimitotic-antibiotic compound. From Klebsiella pneumoniae.
   3955..4076    +  polyA_signal   SV40 poly(A) signal: SV40 polyadenylation signal
   4149..4165    -  protein_bind   lac operator: The lac repressor binds to the lac operator to inhibit transcription in E. coli. This inhibition can be relieved by adding lactose or isopropyl-β-D-thiogalactopyranoside (IPTG). lac repressor encoded by lacI
   4173..4203    -  promoter       lac promoter: promoter for the E. coli lac operon
   4218..4239    -  protein_bind   CAP binding site: CAP binding activates transcription in the presence of cAMP. E. coli catabolite activator protein
   4252..4344    -  CDS            lacI (fragment): lac repressor; lacI; The lac repressor binds to the lac operator to inhibit transcription in E. coli. This inhibition can be relieved by adding lactose or isopropyl-β-D-thiogalactopyranoside (IPTG).
   4527..5115    -  rep_origin     ori: high-copy-number ColE1/pMB1/pBR322/pUC origin of replication
   5286..6146    -  CDS            AmpR: β-lactamase; bla; confers resistance to ampicillin, carbenicillin, and related antibiotics
   6147..6251    -  promoter       AmpR promoter: bla
   6310..6362    -  misc_feature   bom (fragment): basis of mobility region from pBR322
