[The description below was written by a language model from this plasmid's Addgene catalogue record and pLannotate feature annotations shown in this document.]
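Description:
pGAL4-DBD-EOMES-Adel-IDR is a mammalian expression plasmid built on the pcDNA3.1 backbone (about 6.5 kb in the sequenced record). It encodes a fusion of the yeast GAL4 DNA-binding domain to an intrinsically disordered region (IDR) of the human transcription factor EOMES (TBR2). It is propagated in E. coli through a high-copy ColE1/pUC-type origin and selected with ampicillin via the β-lactamase gene. An f1 origin is also present. For mammalian cells, the backbone carries a neomycin/kanamycin phosphotransferase gene driven by the SV40 enhancer/early promoter and terminated by an SV40 polyadenylation signal, which would permit G418 selection of stable transfectants. Short annotated fragments, including a truncated HIV-1 LTR piece, a ble fragment, lacI and the lac promoter/operator, appear to be backbone remnants or annotation matches rather than functional parts of the design.

The expression cassette uses the CMV immediate-early enhancer and promoter, followed by a T7 promoter, to drive the GAL4 DNA-binding domain. This is joined directly to an EOMES fragment of roughly 675 bp, and the cassette ends with the bovine growth hormone polyadenylation signal. An SP6 promoter sits in reverse orientation downstream of the insert. According to the record, the EOMES IDR carries a deletion of its alanine repeats ("Adel").

Fusions of this kind are generally used in GAL4-tethering reporter assays. The DNA-binding domain recruits the attached region to UAS sites upstream of a reporter, so that its transactivation capacity can be measured. The associated publication concerns transcriptional condensates in repeat expansion disease, so this construct probably serves to test how the alanine tracts contribute to IDR activity. The record does not describe the specific assay or any companion reporter.
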