Addgene plasmid #145230: pGAL4-DBD-EOMES-Adel-IDR
Purpose: Expresses fusion of GAL4 DNA-binding domain and EOMES-Adel IDR
Depositing lab: Denes Hnisz. Depositing organization: Max Planck Institute for Molecular Genetics. Publication: Unblending of Transcriptional Condensates in Human Repeat Expansion Disease. Basu S, Mackowiak SD, Niskanen H, Knezevic D, Asimi V, Grosswendt S, Geertsema H, Ali S, Jerkovic I, Ewers H, Mundlos S, Meissner A, Ibrahim DM, Hnisz D. Cell. 2020 May 28;181(5):1062-1079.e30. doi: 10.1016/j.cell.2020.04.018. Epub 2020 May 7. PubMed 32386547.
Backbone
  Vector backbone: pcDNA3.1
  Vector type: Mammalian Expression
Growth in bacteria
  Bacterial resistance: Ampicillin, 100 μg/mL
  Growth temperature: 37°C
  Growth strain: DH5alpha
  Copy number: High Copy
Gene/Insert
  Gene/Insert name: EOMES-Adel-IDR
  Species: H. sapiens (human)
  Mutation: A-repeats deleted
  Entrez Gene: EOMES (a.k.a. TBR2)
  Cloning method: Restriction Enzyme; 5′ cloning site Unknown (unknown if destroyed)
  Sequencing primers: 5′ agactgatatgcctctaaca; 3′ GAGAAAGGAAGGGAAGAAAGCG
Terms and licenses: Academic/Nonprofit Terms; Industry Terms: Not Available to Industry
How to cite: pGAL4-DBD-EOMES-Adel-IDR was a gift from Denes Hnisz (Addgene plasmid # 145230 ; http://n2t.net/addgene:145230 ; RRID:Addgene_145230)
